>Addgene plasmid #164118 | SPLICS Mt-ER- Po Short P2A | addgene full sequence | sequence record 323258 | Addgene NGS Result
CATTTCCCCGAAAAGTGCCACCTGACGTCGACGGATCGGGAGATCTCCCGATCCCCTATGGTGCACTCTC
AGTACAATCTGCTCTGATGCCGCATAGTTAAGCCAGTATCTGCTCCCTGCTTGTGTGTTGGAGGTCGCTG
AGTAGTGCGCGAGCAAAATTTAAGCTACAACAAGGCAAGGCTTGACCGACAATTGCATGAAGAATCTGCT
TAGGGTTAGGCGTTTTGCGCTGCTTCGCGATGTACGGGCCAGATATACGCGTTGACATTGATTATTGACT
AGTTATTAATAGTAATCAATTACGGGGTCATTAGTTCATAGCCCATATATGGAGTTCCGCGTTACATAAC
TTACGGTAAATGGCCCGCCTGGCTGACCGCCCAACGACCCCCGCCCATTGACGTCAATAATGACGTATGT
TCCCATAGTAACGCCAATAGGGACTTTCCATTGACGTCAATGGGTGGAGTATTTACGGTAAACTGCCCAC
TTGGCAGTACATCAAGTGTATCATATGCCAAGTACGCCCCCTATTGACGTCAATGACGGTAAATGGCCCG
CCTGGCATTATGCCCAGTACATGACCTTATGGGACTTTCCTACTTGGCAGTACATCTACGTATTAGTCAT
CGCTATTACCATGGTGATGCGGTTTTGGCAGTACATCAATGGGCGTGGATAGCGGTTTGACTCACGGGGA
TTTCCAAGTCTCCACCCCATTGACGTCAATGGGAGTTTGTTTTGGCACCAAAATCAACGGGACTTTCCAA
AATGTCGTAACAACTCCGCCCCATTGACGCAAATGGGCGGTAGGCGTGTACGGTGGGAGGTCTATATAAG
CAGAGCTCTCTGGCTAACTAGAGAACCCACTGCTTACTGGCTTATCGAAATTAATACGACTCACTATAGG
GAGACCCAAGCTGGCTAGCGTTTAAACTTAAGCTTATGCGGGACCACATGGTGCTGCACGAGTACGTGAA
CGCCGCCGGCATCACCGGAGGCGATGGAGGCAGCGGAGGAGGCTCCAAGCTGTGGTGGCCCTTCGAGATG
TCTCCTGGCGTGCTGACATTCGCCATCATCTGGCCCTTTATCGCCCAGTGGCTGGTGTATCTGTACTATC
AGCGGAGAAGGCGCAAGCTGAATGGATCCCTGAAGGAGCTGGCATGCGGCAGCGGAGCAACCAACTTCTC
CCTGCTGAAGCAGGCAGGCGACGTGGAGGAGAATCCCGGCCCTCGGTCTGAATTCATGGTGGGCCGCAAT
TCCGCAATCGCAGCAGGAGTGTGCGGCGCCCTGTTCATCGGCTACTGTATCTATTTTGACCGGAAGCGGA
GAAGCGATCCAAATTCCAAGGGCGAGGAGCTGTTCACAGGCGTGGTGCCCATCCTGGTGGAGCTGGACGG
CGATGTGAACGGCCACAAGTTTTCTGTGCGGGGAGAGGGAGAGGGCGACGCAACCATCGGCAAGCTGACA
CTGAAGTTCATCTGCACCACAGGCAAGCTGCCCGTGCCTTGGCCAACCCTGGTGACCACACTGACATACG
GCGTGCAGTGTTTTAGCAGGTATCCTGACCACATGAAGCGCCACGATTTCTTTAAGTCCGCCATGCCAGA
GGGCTACGTGCAGGAGCGGACCATCTCTTTCAAGGACGATGGCAAGTATAAGACCAGAGCCGTGGTGAAG
TTTGAGGGCGACACACTGGTGAACAGGATCGAGCTGAAGGGCACCGACTTCAAGGAGGATGGCAATATCC
TGGGCCACAAGCTGGAGTACAACTTTAATAGCCACAACGTGTATATCACAGCCGATAAGCAGAAGAACGG
CATCAAGGCCAATTTCACCGTGAGACACAATGTGGAGGACGGCTCCGTGCAGCTGGCCGATCACTACCAG
CAGAACACACCAATCGGCGACGGCCCTGTGCTGCTGCCTGATAATCACTATCTGTCTACCCAGACAGTGC
TGAGCAAGGACCCCAACGAGAAGGGCACCCTCGAGCTGAAGGAGCTGGCATGCGGCAGCGGAGCAACCAA
CTTCTCCCTGCTGAAGCAGGCAGGCGACGTGGAGGAGAATCCCGGCCCTCGGTCTGGGCCCATGAGCAAG
GGAGAGGAGCTGTTCACCGGAGTGGTGCCTATCCTGGTGGAGCTGGACGGCGATGTGAATGGCCACAAGT
TTTCCGTGCGCGGAGAGGGAGAGGGCGACGCAACAATCGGCAAGCTGACCCTGAAGTTCATCTGCACCAC
AGGCAAGCTGCCCGTGCCTTGGCCAACCCTGGTGACCACACTGGGCTACGGCCTGCAGTGTTTTGCCCGG
TATCCAGACCACATGAAGAGACACGATTTCTTTAAGTCCGCCATGCCCGAGGGCTACGTGCAGGAGAGGA
CAATCTCTTTCAAGGACGATGGCAAGTATAAGACACGCGCCGTGGTGAAGTTTGAGGGCGACACCCTGGT
GAACCGGATCGAGCTGAAGGGCACAGACTTCAAGGAGGATGGCAATATCCTGGGCCACAAGCTGGAGTAC
AACTTTAATTCCCACAACGTGTATATCACCGCCGATAAGCAGAAGAACGGCATCAAGGCCAATTTCACAG
TGCGGCACAATGTGGAGGACGGCTCTGTGCAGCTGGCCGATCACTACCAGCAGAACACCCCTATCGGCGA
CGGCCCTGTGCTGCTGCCTGATAATCACTACCTGTCTTATCAGACCGTGCTGAGCAAGGACCCAAACGAG
AAGGGCACAGGAGGCGATGGAGGCAGCGGAGGAGGCTCCAAGCTGAGAGTGTTCCTGGCCCTGCCCATCA
TCATGGTGGTGGCCTTTTCTATGTGCATCATCTGTCTGCTGATGGCAGGCGACACCTGGACAGAGACCCT
GGCCTACGTGCTGTTTTGGGGCGTGGCCAGCATCGGCACATTCTTTATCATCCTGTATAACGGCAAGGAC
TTCGTGGATGCCCCCAGGCTGGTGCAGAAGGAGAAGATCGATTGATCTAGAGGGCCCGTTTAAACCCGCT
GATCAGCCTCGACTGTGCCTTCTAGTTGCCAGCCATCTGTTGTTTGCCCCTCCCCCGTGCCTTCCTTGAC
CCTGGAAGGTGCCACTCCCACTGTCCTTTCCTAATAAAATGAGGAAATTGCATCGCATTGTCTGAGTAGG
TGTCATTCTATTCTGGGGGGTGGGGTGGGGCAGGACAGCAAGGGGGAGGATTGGGAAGACAATAGCAGGC
ATGCTGGGGATGCGGTGGGCTCTATGGCTTCTGAGGCGGAAAGAACCAGCTGGGGCTCTAGGGGGTATCC
CC
[124 nt withheld, positions 3293-3416]
C
[91 nt withheld, positions 3418-3508]
A
[49 nt withheld, positions 3510-3558]
CCTTTGACGTTGGAGTCCACGTTCTTT
[37 nt withheld, positions 3586-3622]
ACCCTATCTCGGTCTATTCTTTTGATTTATAAGGGATTTTGCCGATTTCGGCCTATTGGTTAAAAAATGA
GCTGATTTAACAAAAATTTAACGCGAATTAATTCTGTGGAATGTGTGTCAGTTAGGGTGTGGAAAGTCCC
CAGGCTCCCCAGCAGGCAGAAGTATGCAAAGCATGCATCTCAATTAGTCAGCAACCAGGTGTGGAAAGTC
CCCAGGCTCCCCAGCAGGCAGAAGTATGCAAAGCATGCATCTCAATTAGTCAGCAACCATAGTCCCGCCC
CTAACTCCGCCCATCCCGCCCCTAACTCCGCCCAGTTCCGCCCATTCTCCGCCCCATGGCTGACTAATTT
TTTTTATTTATGCAGAGGCCGAGGCCGCCTCTGCCTCTGAGCTATTCCAGAAGTAGTGAGGAGGCTTTTT
TGGAGGCCTAGGCTTTTGCAAAAAGCTCCCGGGAGCTTGTATATCCATTTTCGGATCTGATCAAGAGACA
GGATGAGGATCGTTTCGCATGATTGAACAAGATGGATTGCACGCAGGTTCTCCGGCCGCTTGGGTGGAGA
GGCTATTCGGCTATGACTGGGCACAACAGACAATCGGCTGCTCTGATGCCGCCGTGTTCCGGCTGTCAGC
GCAGGGGCGCCCGGTTCTTTTTGTCAAGACCGACCTGTCCGGTGCCCTGAATGAACTGCAGGACGAGGCA
GCGCGGCTATCGTGGCTGGCCACGACGGGCGTTCCTTGCGCAGCTGTGCTCGACGTTGTCACTGAAGCGG
GAAGGGACTGGCTGCTATTGGGCGAAGTGCCGGGGCAGGATCTCCTGTCATCTCACCTTGCTCCTGCCGA
GAAAGTATCCATCATGGCTGATGCAATGCGGCGGCTGCATACGCTTGATCCGGCTACCTGCCCATTCGAC
CACCAAGCGAAACATCGCATCGAGCGAGCACGTACTCGGATGGAAGCCGGTCTTGTCGATCAGGATGATC
TGGACGAAGAGCATCAGGGGCTCGCGCCAGCCGAACTGTTCGCCAGGCTCAAGGCGCGCATGCCCGACGG
CGAGGATCTCGTCGTGACCCATGGCGATGCCTGCTTGCCGAATATCATGGTGGAAAATGGCCGCTTTTCT
GGATTCATCGACTGTGGCCGGCTGGGTGTGGCGGACCGCTATCAGGACATAGCGTTGGCTACCCGTGATA
TTGCTGAAGAGCTTGGCGGCGAATGGGCTGACCGCTTCCTCGTGCTTTACGGTATCGCCGCTCCCGATTC
GCAGCGCATCGCCTTCTATCGCCTTCTTGACGAGTTCTTCTGAGCGGGACTCTGGGGTTCGAAATGACCG
ACCAAGCGACGCCCAACCTGCCATCACGAGATTTCGATTCCACCGCCGCCTTCTATGAAAGGTTGGGCTT
CGGAATCGTTTTCCGGGACGCCGGCTGGATGATCCTCCAGCGCGGGGATCTCATGCTGGAGTTCTTCGCC
CACCCCAACTTGTTTATTGCAGCTTATAATGGTTACAAATAAAGCAATAGCATCACAAATTTCACAAATA
AAGCATTTTTTTCACTGCATTCTAGTTGTGGTTTGTCCAAACTCATCAATGTATCTTATCATGTCTGTAT
ACCGTCGACCTCTAGCTAGAGCTTGGCGTAATCATGGTCATAGCTGTTTCCTGTGTGAAATTGTTATCCG
CTCACAATTCCACACAACATACGAGCCGGAAGCATAAAGTGTAAAGCCTGGGGTGCCTAATGAGTGAGCT
AACTCACATTAATTGCGTTGCGCTCACTGCCCGCTTTCCAGTCGGGAAACCTGTCGTGCCAGCTGCATTA
ATGAATCGGCCAACGCGCGGGGAGAGGCGGTTTGCGTATTGGGCGCTCTTCCGCTTCCTCGCTCACTGAC
TCGCTGCGCTCGGTCGTTCGGCTGCGGCGAGCGGTATCAGCTCACTCAAAGGCGGTAATACGGTTATCCA
CAGAATCAGGGGATAACGCAGGAAAGAACATGTGAGCAAAAGGCCAGCAAAAGGCCAGGAACCGTAAAAA
GGCCGCGTTGCTGGCGTTTTTCCATAGGCTCCGCCCCCCTGACGAGCATCACAAAAATCGACGCTCAAGT
CAGAGGTGGCGAAACCCGACAGGACTATAAAGATACCAGGCGTTTCCCCCTGGAAGCTCCCTCGTGCGCT
CTCCTGTTCCGACCCTGCCGCTTACCGGATACCTGTCCGCCTTTCTCCCTTCGGGAAGCGTGGCGCTTTC
TCATAGCTCACGCTGTAGGTATCTCAGTTCGGTGTAGGTCGTTCGCTCCAAGCTGGGCTGTGTGCACGAA
CCCCCCGTTCAGCCCGACCGCTGCGCCTTATCCGGTAACTATCGTCTTGAGTCCAACCCGGTAAGACACG
ACTTATCGCCACTGGCAGCAGCCACTGGTAACAGGATTAGCAGAGCGAGGTATGTAGGCGGTGCTACAGA
GTTCTTGAAGTGGTGGCCTAACTACGGCTACACTAGAAGAACAGTATTTGGTATCTGCGCTCTGCTGAAG
CCAGTTACCTTCGGAAAAAGAGTTGGTAGCTCTTGATCCGGCAAACAAACCACCGCTGGTAGCGGTGGTT
TTTTTGTTTGCAAGCAGCAGATTACGCGCAGAAAAAAAGGATCTCAAGAAGATCCTTTGATCTTTTCTAC
GGGGTCTGACGCTCAGTGGAACGAAAACTCACGTTAAGGGATTTTGGTCATGAGATTATCAAAAAGGATC
TTCACCTAGATCCTTTTAAATTAAAAATGAAGTTTTAAATCAATCTAAAGTATATATGAGTAAACTTGGT
CTGACAGTTACCAATGCTTAATCAGTGAGGCACCTATCTCAGCGATCTGTCTATTTCGTTCATCCATAGT
TGCCTGACTCCCCGTCGTGTAGATAACTACGATACGGGAGGGCTTACCATCTGGCCCCAGTGCTGCAATG
ATACCGCGAGACCCACGCTCACCGGCTCCAGATTTATCAGCAATAAACCAGCCAGCCGGAAGGGCCGAGC
GCAGAAGTGGTCCTGCAACTTTATCCGCCTCCATCCAGTCTATTAATTGTTGCCGGGAAGCTAGAGTAAG
TAGTTCGCCAGTTAATAGTTTGCGCAACGTTGTTGCCATTGCTACAGGCATCGTGGTGTCACGCTCGTCG
TTTGGTATGGCTTCATTCAGCTCCGGTTCCCAACGATCAAGGCGAGTTACATGATCCCCCATGTTGTGCA
AAAAAGCGGTTAGCTCCTTCGGTCCTCCGATCGTTGTCAGAAGTAAGTTGGCCGCAGTGTTATCACTCAT
GGTTATGGCAGCACTGCATAATTCTCTTACTGTCATGCCATCCGTAAGATGCTTTTCTGTGACTGGTGAG
TACTCAACCAAGTCATTCTGAGAATAGTGTATGCGGCGACCGAGTTGCTCTTGCCCGGCGTCAATACGGG
ATAATACCGCGCCACATAGCAGAACTTTAAAAGTGCTCATCATTGGAAAACGTTCTTCGGGGCGAAAACT
CTCAAGGATCTTACCGCTGTTGAGATCCAGTTCGATGTAACCCACTCGTGCACCCAACTGATCTTCAGCA
TCTTTTACTTTCACCAGCGTTTCTGGGTGAGCAAAAACAGGAAGGCAAAATGCCGCAAAAAAGGGAATAA
GGGCGACACGGAAATGTTGAATACTCATACTCTTCCTTTTTCAATATTATTGAAGCATTTATCAGGGTTA
TTGTCTCATGAGCGGATACATATTTGAATGTATTTAGAAAAATAAACAAATAGGGGTTCCGCGCA
Features (pLannotate 1.2.2; 24 found; start..end, strand, type, name):
     57..109     -  misc_feature   bom (fragment): basis of mobility region from pBR322
    264..643     +  enhancer       CMV enhancer: human cytomegalovirus immediate early enhancer
    644..847     +  promoter       CMV promoter: human cytomegalovirus (CMV) immediate early promoter
    843..876     +  LTR            5' LTR (truncated) (fragment): truncated 5' long terminal repeat (LTR) from HIV-1
    892..910     +  promoter       T7 promoter: promoter for bacteriophage T7 RNA polymerase
   1033..1143    +  CDS            ACBD5 (fragment): ACBD5_HUMAN - Also known as KIAA1996. Experimental evidence at protein level: Swiss-Prot protein existence level 1. Acyl-CoA binding protein which acts as the peroxisome receptor for pexophagy but is dispensable for aggrephagy and nonselective autophagy. Binds medium- and long-chain acyl-CoA esters. From Homo sapiens (Human).
   1246..1350    +  CDS            TOMM20 (fragment): TOM20_HUMAN - Also known as KIAA0016. Experimental evidence at protein level: Swiss-Prot protein existence level 1. Central component of the receptor complex responsible for the recognition and translocation of cytosolically synthesized mitochondrial preproteins. Together with TOM22 functions as the transit peptide receptor at the surface of the mitochondrion outer membrane and facilitates the movement of preproteins into the TOM40 translocation pore (By similarity). Required for the translocation across the mitochondrial outer membrane of cytochrome P450 monooxygenases. From Homo sapiens (Hum
   1345..1773    +  CDS            cEGFP (fragment): cEGFP is a basic (constitutively fluorescent) green fluorescent protein published in 2008, derived from Aequorea victoria.
   1786..2523    +  CDS            cEGFP: cEGFP is a basic (constitutively fluorescent) green fluorescent protein published in 2008, derived from Aequorea victoria.
   2782..2982    +  CDS            SACM1L (fragment): SAC1_BOVIN - Also known as SAC1 From Bos taurus (Bovine).
   3023..3247    +  polyA_signal   bGH poly(A) signal: bovine growth hormone polyadenylation signal
   3251..3272    +  promoter       SV40 promoter (fragment): SV40 enhancer and early promoter
   3293..3721    +  rep_origin     f1 ori (sequence partly withheld): f1 bacteriophage origin of replication; arrow indicates direction of (+) strand synthesis
   3735..4064    +  promoter       SV40 promoter: SV40 enhancer and early promoter
   4131..4922    +  CDS            neo: KKA2_KLEPN - Also known as kan, nptII. Experimental evidence at protein level: Swiss-Prot protein existence level 1. Resistance to kanamycin, neomycin, paromomycin, ribostamycin, butirosin and gentamicin B. From Klebsiella pneumoniae.
   4946..5104    +  CDS            ble (fragment): BLE_KLEPN - Experimental evidence at protein level: Swiss-Prot protein existence level 1. Binding protein with a strong affinity to the bleomycin family of antibiotics. Binds to CL990; an antimitotic-antibiotic compound. From Klebsiella pneumoniae.
   5099..5220    +  polyA_signal   SV40 poly(A) signal: SV40 polyadenylation signal
   5293..5309    -  protein_bind   lac operator: The lac repressor binds to the lac operator to inhibit transcription in E. coli. This inhibition can be relieved by adding lactose or isopropyl-β-D-thiogalactopyranoside (IPTG). lac repressor encoded by lacI
   5317..5347    -  promoter       lac promoter: promoter for the E. coli lac operon
   5362..5383    -  protein_bind   CAP binding site: CAP binding activates transcription in the presence of cAMP. E. coli catabolite activator protein
   5396..5488    -  CDS            lacI (fragment): lac repressor; lacI; The lac repressor binds to the lac operator to inhibit transcription in E. coli. This inhibition can be relieved by adding lactose or isopropyl-β-D-thiogalactopyranoside (IPTG).
   5671..6259    -  rep_origin     ori: high-copy-number ColE1/pMB1/pBR322/pUC origin of replication
   6430..7290    -  CDS            AmpR: β-lactamase; bla; confers resistance to ampicillin, carbenicillin, and related antibiotics
   7291..7395    -  promoter       AmpR promoter: bla
