[The description below was written by a language model from this plasmid's Addgene catalogue record and pLannotate feature annotations shown in this document.]
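Description:
SPLICS Mt-ER- Po Short P2A is a mammalian expression plasmid built on the pcDNA3.1 backbone, about 7.4 kb in the sequenced record. It is designed to report short-range contacts among peroxisomes, mitochondria and the endoplasmic reticulum. It is propagated in E. coli as a high-copy plasmid through a ColE1/pUC-type origin with ampicillin selection (AmpR under its own bla promoter). An f1 origin is also present. For mammalian cells, an SV40 promoter drives a neomycin/kanamycin phosphotransferase gene followed by an SV40 poly(A) signal, the usual arrangement for G418 selection of stable lines. A short ble fragment and lac promoter/operator remnants appear to be backbone leftovers rather than functional elements.

The payload is a single transcription unit driven by the CMV enhancer and immediate-early promoter, with a T7 promoter just upstream of the insert, and terminated by the bGH poly(A) signal. The catalogue describes the insert as split GFP and YFP components separated by P2A, a self-cleaving peptide that lets several proteins be made from one open reading frame in roughly fixed proportions. The feature table does not annotate the P2A sites themselves. It does detect organelle-targeting fragments in order: a portion of human ACBD5 (a peroxisomal protein), a portion of TOMM20 (mitochondrial outer membrane) joined to GFP-family coding sequence called as a partial and then a full-length cEGFP match, and a fragment of SACM1L/Sac1 (an ER protein, matched to the bovine entry). The table does not resolve which fluorescent-protein fragment corresponds to the GFP or YFP variant, or which small complementing strand sits on which targeting sequence. In split-fluorescent-protein reporters of this kind, the non-fluorescent pieces are anchored on different organelle membranes and reconstitute fluorescence only where the membranes come close together, so signal marks contact sites. The "Short" designation indicates the version tuned to the narrower contact distance.
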