Addgene plasmid #164118: SPLICS Mt-ER- Po Short P2A
Purpose: Detect the short Peroxisomes-mitochondria-Endoplasmic reticulum contact
Depositing lab: Marisa Brini & Tito Calì. Depositing organization: University of Padua. Publication: An expanded palette of improved SPLICS reporters detects multiple organelle contacts in vitro and in vivo. Vallese F, Catoni C, Cieri D, Barazzuol L, Ramirez O, Calore V, Bonora M, Giamogante F, Pinton P, Brini M, Cali T. Nat Commun. 2020 Nov 27;11(1):6069. doi: 10.1038/s41467-020-19892-6. PubMed 33247103.
Backbone
  Vector backbone: pcDNA3.1
  Vector type: Mammalian Expression
Growth in bacteria
  Bacterial resistance: Ampicillin, 100 μg/mL
  Growth temperature: 37°C
  Growth strain: DH5alpha
  Copy number: High Copy
Gene/Insert
  Gene/Insert name: Split GFP and YFP Mt-ER- Po Short P2A
  Species: H. sapiens (human)
  Cloning method: Restriction Enzyme; 5′ cloning site Unknown (unknown if destroyed); 3′ cloning site Unknown (unknown if destroyed)
Terms and licenses: Academic/Nonprofit Terms; Industry Terms: Not Available to Industry
How to cite: SPLICS Mt-ER- Po Short P2A was a gift from Marisa Brini & Tito Calì (Addgene plasmid # 164118 ; http://n2t.net/addgene:164118 ; RRID:Addgene_164118)
